Addgene plasmid #73036: pLV-75-2
Purpose: Express an NT-3-BDNF hybrid neurotrophic factor, with reduced affinity to p75NTR, in mammalian cells
Depositing lab: Pantelis Tsoulfas. Depositing organization: University of Miami. Publication: A multifunctional neurotrophin with reduced affinity to p75NTR enhances transplanted Schwann cell survival and axon growth after spinal cord injury. Enomoto M, Bunge MB, Tsoulfas P. Exp Neurol. 2013 Oct;248:170-82. doi: 10.1016/j.expneurol.2013.06.013. Epub 2013 Jun 20. PubMed 23792206.
Backbone
  Vector backbone: pRRLsinPPT.CMV.MCS.Wpre
  Backbone manufacturer: Naldini
  Backbone size w/o insert (bp): 6700
  Total vector size (bp): 7600
  Vector type: Mammalian Expression, Lentiviral
Growth in bacteria
  Bacterial resistance: Ampicillin, 100 μg/mL
  Growth temperature: 37°C
  Growth strain: NEB Stable
  Growth instructions: Grow on low salt, 5gm, of LB
  Copy number: High Copy
Gene/Insert
  Gene/Insert name: p75-2 (alt name: NT-3/D15A/R113A/K114A)
  Species: Human
  Insert size (bp): 774
  Mutation: Mature Human NT-3 gene exchanged Aspartic 15 to alanine, Arginine 113 to Alanine and Lysine 114 to Alanine
  Cloning method: Restriction Enzyme; 5′ cloning site XbaI and BamHI (not destroyed); 3′ cloning site none (destroyed during cloning)
  Sequencing primers: 5′ CMV_frw_primer
Terms and licenses: Academic/Nonprofit Terms; Industry Terms: Not Available to Industry
How to cite: pLV-75-2 was a gift from Pantelis Tsoulfas (Addgene plasmid # 73036 ; http://n2t.net/addgene:73036 ; RRID:Addgene_73036)
