[The description below was written by a language model from this plasmid's Addgene catalogue record and pLannotate feature annotations shown in this document.]
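Description:
pLV-75-2 is a third-generation, self-inactivating HIV-1-based lentiviral transfer plasmid of about 7.6 kb, built on the pRRLsinPPT.CMV.MCS.Wpre backbone for expression in mammalian cells. In bacteria it is maintained as a high-copy plasmid through a ColE1/pUC-type origin and selected with ampicillin via the β-lactamase gene. An f1 origin, residual lac/lacZα fragments and flanking T3 and T7 promoters are carried over from the cloning backbone. An SV40 polyadenylation signal and SV40 origin lie downstream of the viral cassette.

The viral genome is transcribed from a chimeric RSV promoter fused to a truncated 5' LTR, which makes production of genomic RNA Tat-independent. It contains the Ψ packaging signal extending into a gag fragment, the Rev response element for Rev-dependent nuclear export, and the cPPT/CTS element that aids nuclear import of the pre-integration complex. The ΔU3 3' LTR inactivates LTR promoter activity after integration, so the payload is driven solely by the internal CMV enhancer/promoter.

That payload is a 774 bp human NT-3 (NTF3) coding sequence carrying three alanine substitutions in the mature protein: D15A, R113A and K114A. The record describes the product, p75-2, as an NT-3-BDNF hybrid, multifunctional neurotrophic factor with reduced affinity for the p75NTR receptor. A WPRE follows the insert to enhance transcript stability and expression. No tag, reporter or mammalian selection marker is annotated. The associated work used the factor to enhance survival of transplanted Schwann cells and axon growth after spinal cord injury, consistent with use of the vector to transduce cells for sustained secretion of the modified neurotrophin.
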