Features (pLannotate 1.2.2; 27 found; start..end, strand, type, name):
     21..125     +  promoter       AmpR promoter: bla
    126..986     +  CDS            AmpR: β-lactamase; bla; confers resistance to ampicillin, carbenicillin, and related antibiotics
   1157..1745    +  rep_origin     ori: high-copy-number ColE1/pMB1/pBR322/pUC origin of replication
   1928..2020    +  CDS            lacI (fragment): lac repressor; lacI; The lac repressor binds to the lac operator to inhibit transcription in E. coli. This inhibition can be relieved by adding lactose or isopropyl-β-D-thiogalactopyranoside (IPTG).
   2033..2054    +  protein_bind   CAP binding site: CAP binding activates transcription in the presence of cAMP. E. coli catabolite activator protein
   2069..2099    +  promoter       lac promoter: promoter for the E. coli lac operon
   2107..2123    +  protein_bind   lac operator: The lac repressor binds to the lac operator to inhibit transcription in E. coli. This inhibition can be relieved by adding lactose or isopropyl-β-D-thiogalactopyranoside (IPTG). lac repressor encoded by lacI
   2168..2186    +  promoter       T3 promoter: promoter for bacteriophage T3 RNA polymerase
   2214..2440    +  promoter       RSV promoter: Rous sarcoma virus enhancer/promoter
   2441..2621    +  LTR            5' LTR (truncated): truncated 5' long terminal repeat (LTR) from HIV-1
   2668..2793    +  misc_feature   HIV-1 Ψ: packaging signal of human immunodeficiency virus type 1
   2777..3140    +  CDS            HIV-1 gag (fragment): gag protein from human immunodeficiency virus 1; gag
   3286..3519    +  misc_feature   RRE: The Rev response element (RRE) of HIV-1 allows for Rev-dependent mRNA export from the nucleus to the cytoplasm.
   3896..3996    +  CDS            Rev (fragment): human immunodeficiency virus 1 (HIV-1) Rev protein; rev; enhances nuclear export of unspliced and incompletely spliced viral mRNAs
   4015..4131    +  misc_feature   cPPT/CTS: central polypurine tract and central termination sequence of HIV-1
   4154..4457    +  enhancer       CMV enhancer: human cytomegalovirus immediate early enhancer
   4458..4661    +  promoter       CMV promoter: human cytomegalovirus (CMV) immediate early promoter
   4761..5531    +  CDS            NTF3: NTF3_HUMAN - Experimental evidence at protein level: Swiss-Prot protein existence level 1. Seems to promote the survival of visceral and proprioceptive sensory neurons. From Homo sapiens (Human).
   5629..5653    +  misc_feature   MCS (fragment): pBluescript multiple cloning site
   5654..6242    +  misc_feature   WPRE: woodchuck hepatitis virus posttranscriptional regulatory element
   6259..6327    +  CDS            nef (fragment): NEF_HV1Z2 - Experimental evidence at protein level: Swiss-Prot protein existence level 1. Extracellular Nef protein targets CD4(+) T-lymphocytes for apoptosis by interacting with CXCR4 surface receptors. From Human immunodeficiency virus type 1 group M subtype D (isolate Z2/CDC-Z34) (HIV-1).
   6329..6562    +  LTR            3' LTR (ΔU3): self-inactivating 3' long terminal repeat (LTR) from HIV-1
   6634..6755    +  polyA_signal   SV40 poly(A) signal: SV40 polyadenylation signal
   6795..6930    +  rep_origin     SV40 ori: SV40 origin of replication
   6951..6969    -  promoter       T7 promoter: promoter for bacteriophage T7 RNA polymerase
   6977..7132    +  CDS            lacZα (fragment): LacZα fragment of β-galactosidase; lacZ fragment
   7137..7565    +  rep_origin     f1 ori (sequence partly withheld): f1 bacteriophage origin of replication; arrow indicates direction of (+) strand synthesis
>Addgene plasmid #73036 | pLV-75-2 | depositor full sequence | sequence record 135443 | Lentiviral vector and insert
GCACTTTTCGGGGAAATGTGCGCGGAACCCCTATTTGTTTATTTTTCTAAATACATTCAAATATGTATCC
GCTCATGAGACAATAACCCTGATAAATGCTTCAATAATATTGAAAAAGGAAGAGTATGAGTATTCAACAT
TTCCGTGTCGCCCTTATTCCCTTTTTTGCGGCATTTTGCCTTCCTGTTTTTGCTCACCCAGAAACGCTGG
TGAAAGTAAAAGATGCTGAAGATCAGTTGGGTGCACGAGTGGGTTACATCGAACTGGATCTCAACAGCGG
TAAGATCCTTGAGAGTTTTCGCCCCGAAGAACGTTTTCCAATGATGAGCACTTTTAAAGTTCTGCTATGT
GGCGCGGTATTATCCCGTATTGACGCCGGGCAAGAGCAACTCGGTCGCCGCATACACTATTCTCAGAATG
ACTTGGTTGAGTACTCACCAGTCACAGAAAAGCATCTTACGGATGGCATGACAGTAAGAGAATTATGCAG
TGCTGCCATAACCATGAGTGATAACACTGCGGCCAACTTACTTCTGACAACGATCGGAGGACCGAAGGAG
CTAACCGCTTTTTTGCACAACATGGGGGATCATGTAACTCGCCTTGATCGTTGGGAACCGGAGCTGAATG
AAGCCATACCAAACGACGAGCGTGACACCACGATGCCTGTAGCAATGGCAACAACGTTGCGCAAACTATT
AACTGGCGAACTACTTACTCTAGCTTCCCGGCAACAATTAATAGACTGGATGGAGGCGGATAAAGTTGCA
GGACCACTTCTGCGCTCGGCCCTTCCGGCTGGCTGGTTTATTGCTGATAAATCTGGAGCCGGTGAGCGTG
GGTCTCGCGGTATCATTGCAGCACTGGGGCCAGATGGTAAGCCCTCCCGTATCGTAGTTATCTACACGAC
GGGGAGTCAGGCAACTATGGATGAACGAAATAGACAGATCGCTGAGATAGGTGCCTCACTGATTAAGCAT
TGGTAACTGTCAGACCAAGTTTACTCATATATACTTTAGATTGATTTAAAACTTCATTTTTAATTTAAAA
GGATCTAGGTGAAGATCCTTTTTGATAATCTCATGACCAAAATCCCTTAACGTGAGTTTTCGTTCCACTG
AGCGTCAGACCCCGTAGAAAAGATCAAAGGATCTTCTTGAGATCCTTTTTTTCTGCGCGTAATCTGCTGC
TTGCAAACAAAAAAACCACCGCTACCAGCGGTGGTTTGTTTGCCGGATCAAGAGCTACCAACTCTTTTTC
CGAAGGTAACTGGCTTCAGCAGAGCGCAGATACCAAATACTGTTCTTCTAGTGTAGCCGTAGTTAGGCCA
CCACTTCAAGAACTCTGTAGCACCGCCTACATACCTCGCTCTGCTAATCCTGTTACCAGTGGCTGCTGCC
AGTGGCGATAAGTCGTGTCTTACCGGGTTGGACTCAAGACGATAGTTACCGGATAAGGCGCAGCGGTCGG
GCTGAACGGGGGGTTCGTGCACACAGCCCAGCTTGGAGCGAACGACCTACACCGAACTGAGATACCTACA
GCGTGAGCTATGAGAAAGCGCCACGCTTCCCGAAGGGAGAAAGGCGGACAGGTATCCGGTAAGCGGCAGG
GTCGGAACAGGAGAGCGCACGAGGGAGCTTCCAGGGGGAAACGCCTGGTATCTTTATAGTCCTGTCGGGT
TTCGCCACCTCTGACTTGAGCGTCGATTTTTGTGATGCTCGTCAGGGGGGCGGAGCCTATGGAAAAACGC
CAGCAACGCGGCCTTTTTACGGTTCCTGGCCTTTTGCTGGCCTTTTGCTCACATGTTCTTTCCTGCGTTA
TCCCCTGATTCTGTGGATAACCGTATTACCGCCTTTGAGTGAGCTGATACCGCTCGCCGCAGCCGAACGA
CCGAGCGCAGCGAGTCAGTGAGCGAGGAAGCGGAAGAGCGCCCAATACGCAAACCGCCTCTCCCCGCGCG
TTGGCCGATTCATTAATGCAGCTGGCACGACAGGTTTCCCGACTGGAAAGCGGGCAGTGAGCGCAACGCA
ATTAATGTGAGTTAGCTCACTCATTAGGCACCCCAGGCTTTACACTTTATGCTTCCGGCTCGTATGTTGT
GTGGAATTGTGAGCGGATAACAATTTCACACAGGAAACAGCTATGACCATGATTACGCCAAGCGCGCAAT
TAACCCTCACTAAAGGGAACAAAAGCTGGAGCTGCAAGCTTAATGTAGTCTTATGCAATACTCTTGTAGT
CTTGCAACATGGTAACGATGAGTTAGCAACATGCCTTACAAGGAGAGAAAAAGCACCGTGCATGCCGATT
GGTGGAAGTAAGGTGGTACGATCGTGCCTTATTAGGAAGGCAACAGACGGGTCTGACATGGATTGGACGA
ACCACTGAATTGCCGCATTGCAGAGATATTGTATTTAAGTGCCTAGCTCGATACATAAACGGGTCTCTCT
GGTTAGACCAGATCTGAGCCTGGGAGCTCTCTGGCTAACTAGGGAACCCACTGCTTAAGCCTCAATAAAG
CTTGCCTTGAGTGCTTCAAGTAGTGTGTGCCCGTCTGTTGTGTGACTCTGGTAACTAGAGATCCCTCAGA
CCCTTTTAGTCAGTGTGGAAAATCTCTAGCAGTGGCGCCCGAACAGGGACTTGAAAGCGAAAGGGAAACC
AGAGGAGCTCTCTCGACGCAGGACTCGGCTTGCTGAAGCGCGCACGGCAAGAGGCGAGGGGCGGCGACTG
GTGAGTACGCCAAAAATTTTGACTAGCGGAGGCTAGAAGGAGAGAGATGGGTGCGAGAGCGTCAGTATTA
AGCGGGGGAGAATTAGATCGCGATGGGAAAAAATTCGGTTAAGGCCAGGGGGAAAGAAAAAATATAAATT
AAAACATATAGTATGGGCAAGCAGGGAGCTAGAACGATTCGCAGTTAATCCTGGCCTGTTAGAAACATCA
GAAGGCTGTAGACAAATACTGGGACAGCTACAACCATCCCTTCAGACAGGATCAGAAGAACTTAGATCAT
TATATAATACAGTAGCAACCCTCTATTGTGTGCATCAAAGGATAGAGATAAAAGACACCAAGGAAGCTTT
AGACAAGATAGAGGAAGAGCAAAACAAAAGTAAGACCACCGCACAGCAAGCGGCCGCTGATCTTCAGACC
TGGAGGAGGAGATATGAGGGACAATTGGAGAAGTGAATTATATAAATATAAAGTAGTAAAAATTGAACCA
TTAGGAGTAGCACCCACCAAGGCAAAGAGAAGAGTGGTGCAGAGAGAAAAAAGAGCAGTGGGAATAGGAG
CTTTGTTCCTTGGGTTCTTGGGAGCAGCAGGAAGCACTATGGGCGCAGCGTCAATGACGCTGACGGTACA
GGCCAGACAATTATTGTCTGGTATAGTGCAGCAGCAGAACAATTTGCTGAGGGCTATTGAGGCGCAACAG
CATCTGTTGCAACTCACAGTCTGGGGCATCAAGCAGCTCCAGGCAAGAATCCTGGCTGTGGAAAGATACC
TAAAGGATCAACAGCTCCTGGGGATTTGGGGTTGCTCTGGAAAACTCATTTGCACCACTGCTGTGCCTTG
GAATGCTAGTTGGAGTAATAAATCTCTGGAACAGATTTGGAATCACACGACCTGGATGGAGTGGGACAGA
GAAATTAACAATTACACAAGCTTAATACACTCCTTAATTGAAGAATCGCAAAACCAGCAAGAAAAGAATG
AACAAGAATTATTGGAATTAGATAAATGGGCAAGTTTGTGGAATTGGTTTAACATAACAAATTGGCTGTG
GTATATAAAATTATTCATAATGATAGTAGGAGGCTTGGTAGGTTTAAGAATAGTTTTTGCTGTACTTTCT
ATAGTGAATAGAGTTAGGCAGGGATATTCACCATTATCGTTTCAGACCCACCTCCCAACCCCGAGGGGAC
CCGACAGGCCCGAAGGAATAGAAGAAGAAGGTGGAGAGAGAGACAGAGACAGATCCATTCGATTAGTGAA
CGGATCTCGACGGTATCGGTTAACTTTTAAAAGAAAAGGGGGGATTGGGGGGTACAGTGCAGGGGAAAGA
ATAGTAGACATAATAGCAACAGACATACAAACTAAAGAATTACAAAAACAAATTACAAAATTCAAAATTT
TATCGATAAGCTTGGGAGTTCCGCGTTACATAACTTACGGTAAATGGCCCGCCTGGCTGACCGCCCAACG
ACCCCCGCCCATTGACGTCAATAATGACGTATGTTCCCATAGTAACGCCAATAGGGACTTTCCATTGACG
TCAATGGGTGGAGTATTTACGGTAAACTGCCCACTTGGCAGTACATCAAGTGTATCATATGCCAAGTACG
CCCCCTATTGACGTCAATGACGGTAAATGGCCCGCCTGGCATTATGCCCAGTACATGACCTTATGGGACT
TTCCTACTTGGCAGTACATCTACGTATTAGTCATCGCTATTACCATGGTGATGCGGTTTTGGCAGTACAT
CAATGGGCGTGGATAGCGGTTTGACTCACGGGGATTTCCAAGTCTCCACCCCATTGACGTCAATGGGAGT
TTGTTTTGGCACCAAAATCAACGGGACTTTCCAAAATGTCGTAACAACTCCGCCCCATTGACGCAAATGG
GCGGTAGGCGTGTACGGTGGGAGGTCTATATAAGCAGAGCTCGTTTAGTGAACCGTCAGATCGCCTGGAG
ACGCCATCCACGCTGTTTTGACCTCCATAGAAGACACCGACTCTAGAGGATCCTACAGGTGAACAAGACC
ATGTCCATCTTGTTTTATGTGATATTTCTCGCTTATCTCCGTGGCATCCAAGGTAACAACATGGATCAAA
GGAGTTTGCCAGAAGACTCGCTCAATTCCCTCATTATTAAGCTGATCCAGGCAGATATTTTGAAAAACAA
GCTCTCCAAGCAGATGGTGGACGTTAAGGAAAATTACCAGAGCACCCTGCCCAAAGCTGAGGCTCCCCGA
GAGCCGGAGCGGGGAGGGCCCGCCAAGTCAGCATTCCAGCCGGTGATTGCAATGGACACCGAACTGCTGC
GACAACAGAGACGCTACAACTCACCGCGGGTCCTGCTGAGCGACAGCACCCCCTTGGAGCCCCCGCCCTT
GTATCTCATGGAGGATTACGTGGGCAGCCCCGTGGTGGCGAACAGAACATCACGGCGGAAACGGTACGCG
GAGCATAAGAGTCACCGAGGGGAGTACTCGGTATGTGCCAGTGAAAGCTTGTGGGTGACCGACAAGTCAT
CGGCCATCGACATTCGGGGACACCAGGTCACGGTGCTGGGGGAGATCAAAACGGGCAACTCTCCCGTCAA
ACAATATTTTTATGAAACGCGATGTAAGGAAGCCAGGCCGGTCAAAAACGGTTGCAGGGGTATTGATGAT
AAACACTGGAACTCTCAGTGCAAAACATCCCAAACCTACGTCCGAGCACTGACTTCAGAGAACAATAAAC
TCGTGGGCTGGCGGTGGATACGGATAGACACGTCCTGTGTGTGTGCCTTGTCTGCAGCAATCGGAAGAAC
ATGAATTGGCATCTCTCCCCATATATAAATTATTACTTTAAATTATATGATATGCATGTAGCATATAAAT
GTTTATATTGTTTTTATATATTATAAGTTATCAAGCTTATCGATACCGTCGACAATCAACCTCTGGATTA
CAAAATTTGTGAAAGATTGACTGGTATTCTTAACTATGTTGCTCCTTTTACGCTATGTGGATACGCTGCT
TTAATGCCTTTGTATCATGCTATTGCTTCCCGTATGGCTTTCATTTTCTCCTCCTTGTATAAATCCTGGT
TGCTGTCTCTTTATGAGGAGTTGTGGCCCGTTGTCAGGCAACGTGGCGTGGTGTGCACTGTGTTTGCTGA
CGCAACCCCCACTGGTTGGGGCATTGCCACCACCTGTCAGCTCCTTTCCGGGACTTTCGCTTTCCCCCTC
CCTATTGCCACGGCGGAACTCATCGCCGCCTGCCTTGCCCGCTGCTGGACAGGGGCTCGGCTGTTGGGCA
CTGACAATTCCGTGGTGTTGTCGGGGAAGCTGACGTCCTTTCCATGGCTGCTCGCCTGTGTTGCCACCTG
GATTCTGCGCGGGACGTCCTTCTGCTACGTCCCTTCGGCCCTCAATCCAGCGGACCTTCCTTCCCGCGGC
CTGCTGCCGGCTCTGCGGCCTCTTCCGCGTCTTCGCCTTCGCCCTCAGACGAGTCGGATCTCCCTTTGGG
CCGCCTCCCCGCCTGGAATTCGAGCTCGGTACCTTTAAGACCAATGACTTACAAGGCAGCTGTAGATCTT
AGCCACTTTTTAAAAGAAAAGGGGGGACTGGAAGGGCTAATTCACTCCCAACGAAGACAAGATCTGCTTT
TTGCTTGTACTGGGTCTCTCTGGTTAGACCAGATCTGAGCCTGGGAGCTCTCTGGCTAACTAGGGAACCC
ACTGCTTAAGCCTCAATAAAGCTTGCCTTGAGTGCTTCAAGTAGTGTGTGCCCGTCTGTTGTGTGACTCT
GGTAACTAGAGATCCCTCAGACCCTTTTAGTCAGTGTGGAAAATCTCTAGCAGTAGTAGTTCATGTCATC
TTATTATTCAGTATTTATAACTTGCAAAGAAATGAATATCAGAGAGTGAGAGGAACTTGTTTATTGCAGC
TTATAATGGTTACAAATAAAGCAATAGCATCACAAATTTCACAAATAAAGCATTTTTTTCACTGCATTCT
AGTTGTGGTTTGTCCAAACTCATCAATGTATCTTATCATGTCTGGCTCTAGCTATCCCGCCCCTAACTCC
GCCCATCCCGCCCCTAACTCCGCCCAGTTCCGCCCATTCTCCGCCCCATGGCTGACTAATTTTTTTTATT
TATGCAGAGGCCGAGGCCGCCTCGGCCTCTGAGCTATTCCAGAAGTAGTGAGGAGGCTTTTTTGGAGGCC
TAGGGACGTACCCAATTCGCCCTATAGTGAGTCGTATTACGCGCGCTCACTGGCCGTCGTTTTACAACGT
CGTGACTGGGAAAACCCTGGCGTTACCCAACTTAATCGCCTTGCAGCACATCCCCCTTTCGCCAGCTGGC
GTAATAGCGAAGAGGCCCGCACCGATCGCCCTTCCCAACAGTTGCGCAGCCTGAATGGCGAATGGG
[124 nt withheld, positions 7137-7260]
C
[91 nt withheld, positions 7262-7352]
A
[49 nt withheld, positions 7354-7402]
CCTTTGACGTTGGAGTCCACGTTCTTT
[37 nt withheld, positions 7430-7466]
ACCCTATCTCGGTCTATTCTTTTGATTTATAAGGGATTTTGCCGATTTCGGCCTATTGGTTAAAAAATGA
GCTGATTTAACAAAAATTTAACGCGAATTTTAACAAAATATTAACGCTTACAATTTAGGTG
