>Addgene plasmid #73036 | pLV-75-2 | depositor partial sequence | sequence record 135444 | Sequence of the insert with CMV forward and custom primer
NNNNNNNNNNNNNNNAGCNGAGCTCGTTTAGTGACCGTCAGATCGCCTGGAGACGCCATCCACGCTGTTT
TGACCTCCATAGAAGACACCGACTCTAGAGGATCCTACAGGTGAACAAGACCATGTCCATCTTGTTTTAT
GTGATATTTCTCGCTTATCTCCGTGGCATCCAAGGTAACAACATGGATCAAAGGAGTTTGCCAGAAGACT
CGCTCAATTCCCTCATTATTAAGCTGATCCAGGCAGATATTTTGAAAAACAAGCTCTCCAAGCAGATGGT
GGACGTTAAGGAAAATTACCAGAGCACCCTGCCCAAAGCTGAGGCTCCCCGAGAGCCGGAGCGGGGAGGG
CCCGCCAAGTCAGCATTCCAGCCGGTGATTGCAATGGACACCGAACTGCTGCGACAACAGAGACGCTACA
ACTCACCGCGGGTCCTGCTGAGCGACAGCACCCCCTTGGAGCCCCCGCCCTTGTATCTCATGGAGGATTA
CGTGGGCAGCCCCGTGGTGGCGAACAGAACATCACGGCGGAAACGGTACGCGGAGCATAAGAGTCACCGA
GGGGAGTACTCGGTATGTGCCAGTGAAAGCTTGTGGGTGACCGACAAGTCATCGGCCATCGACATTCGGG
GACACCAGGTCACGGTGCTGGGGGAGATCAAAACGGGCAACTCTCCCGTCAAACAATATTTTTATGAAAC
GCGATGTAAGGAAGCCAGGCCGGTCAAAAACGGTTGCAGGGGTATTGATGATAAACACTGGAACTCTCAG
TGCAAAACATCCCAAACCTACGTCCGAGCACTGACTTCAGAGAACAATAAACTCGTGGGCTGGCGGTGGA
TACGGATAGACACGTCCTGTGTGTGTGCCTTGTCTGCAGCAATCGGAAGAACATGAATTGGCATCTCTCC
CCATATATAAATTATTACTTTAAATTATATGATATGCATGTAGCATATAAATGTTTATATTGTTTTTATA
TATTATAAGTTATCAAGCTTATCGATACCGTCGACAATCAACCTCTGGATTACAAAATTTGTGAAAGATT
GACTGGTATTCTTAACTATGTTGCTCCTTTTACGCTATGTGGATACGCTGCTTTAATGCCTTTGTATCAT
GCTATTGCTTCCCGTATGGCTTTCATTTTCTCCTCCTTGTATAAATCCTGGTTGCTGTCTCTTTATGAGG
AGTTGTGGCCCGTTGTCNNCAACGTGGNGTGTGTGCACTGTGTTTGCTGACGCAACCCCCACTGGTTTGG
GGCATTGCCACCACCTGTCAGCTCCTTTCCGGGACTTTCGCTTTCCCCCTCCCTATTGCCACGGCGGANT
CATCNCNCCTGCCTTGCCCGCTGCTGNNNGGGCTCGGCTGTTGGCACTGANATTCCGNNGNGTNTCGGGA
ANCTGACGTCCTTTCCATGGCTGCNNCNNCTGNNNTNN
