>Addgene plasmid #73036 | pLV-75-2 | addgene partial sequence | sequence record 138864 | CMV-F 5'-CGCAAATGGGCGGTAGGCGTG-3'
CTATATAAGCAGAGCTCGTTTAGTGAACCGTCAGATCGCCTGGAGACGCCATCCACGCTGTTTTGACCTC
CATAGAAGACACCGACTCTAGAGGATCCTACAGGTGAACAAGACCATGTCCATCTTGTTTTATGTGATAT
TTCTCGCTTATCTCCGTGGCATCCAAGGTAACAACATGGATCAAAGGAGTTTGCCAGAAGACTCGCTCAA
TTCCCTCATTATTAAGCTGATCCAGGCAGATATTTTGAAAAACAAGCTCTCCAAGCAGATGGTGGACGTT
AAGGAAAATTACCAGAGCACCCTGCCCAAAGCTGAGGCTCCCCGAGAGCCGGAGCGGGGAGGGCCCGCCA
AGTCAGCATTCCAGCCGGTGATTGCAATGGACACCGAACTGCTGCGACAACAGAGACGCTACAACTCACC
GCGGGTCCTGCTGAGCGACAGCACCCCCTTGGAGCCCCCGCCCTTGTATCTCATGGAGGATTACGTGGGC
AGCCCCGTGGTGGCGAACAGAACATCACGGCGGAAACGGTACGCGGAGCATAAGAGTCACCGAGGGGAGT
ACTCGGTATGTGCCAGTGAAAGCTTGTGGGTGACCGACAAGTCATCGGCCATCGACATTCGGGGACACCA
GGTCACGGTGCTGGGGGAGATCAAAACGGGCAACTCTCCCGTCAAACAATATTTTTATGAAACGCGATGT
AAGGAAGCCAGGCCGGTCAAAAACGGTTGCAGGGGTATTGATGATAAACACTGGAACTCTCAGTGCAAAA
CATCCCAAACCTACGTCCGAGCACTGACTTCAGAGAACAATAAACTCGTGGGCTGGCGGTGGATACGGAT
AGACACGTCCTGTGTGTGTGCCTTGTCTGCAGCAATCGGAAGAACATGAATTGGCATCTCTCCCCATATA
TAAATTATTACTTTAAATTATATGATATGCATGTAGCATATAAATGTTTATATTGTTTTT
