>Addgene plasmid #73036 | pLV-75-2 | addgene partial sequence | sequence record 138866 | Futet-R 5'-CAAAGGCATTAAAGCAGCGT-3'
AAGGAGCAACATAGTTAAGAATACCAGTCAATCTTTCACAAATTTTGTAATCCAGAGGTTGATTGTCGAC
GGTATCGATAAGCTTGATAACTTATAATATATAAAAACAATATAAACATTTATATGCTACATGCATATCA
TATAATTTAAAGTAATAATTTATATATGGGGAGAGATGCCAATTCATGTTCTTCCGATTGCTGCAGACAA
GGCACACACACAGGACGTGTCTATCCGTATCCACCGCCAGCCCACGAGTTTATTGTTCTCTGAAGTCAGT
GCTCGGACGTAGGTTTGGGATGTTTTGCACTGAGAGTTCCAGTGTTTATCATCAATACCCCTGCAACCGT
TTTTGACCGGCCTGGCTTCCTTACATCGCGTTTCATAAAAATATTGTTTGACGGGAGAGTTGCCCGTTTT
GATCTCCCCCAGCACCGTGACCTGGTGTCCCCGAATGTCGATGGCCGATGACTTGTCGGTCACCCACAAG
CTTTCACTGGCACATACCGAGTACTCCCCTCGGTGACTCTTATGCTCCGCGTACCGTTTCCGCCGTGATG
TTCTGTTCGCCACCACGGGGCTGCCCACGTAATCCTCCATGAGATACAAGGGCGGGGGCTCCAAGGGGGT
GCTGTCGCTCAGCAGGACCCGCGGTGAGTTGTAGCGTCTCTGTTGTCGCAGCAGTTCGGTGTCCATTGCA
ATCACCGGCTGGAATGCTGACTTGGCGGGCCCTCCCCGCTCCGGCTCTCGGGGAGCCTCAGCTTTGGGCA
GGGTGCTCTGGTAATTTTCCTTAACGTCCACCATCTGCTTGGAGAGCTTGTTTTTCAAAATATCTGCCTG
GATCAGCTTAATAATGAGGGAATTGAGCGAGTCTTCTGGCAAACTCCTTTGATCCATGTTGTTACCTTGG
ATGCCACGGAGATAAGCGAGAAATATCACATAAAACAAGATGGACATGGTCTTGTTCACCTGTAGGATCC
TCTAGAGTCGGTGTCTTCTATGGAGGTCAAAACAGCGTGGATGGCGTCTCCAGGCGATCTGACGGTTCAC
TAAACGAGCTCTGCTTATATAGACCTCCCACCGTACACGCCTACCGCCCATTTGCGTCA
